>Addgene plasmid #128475 | S11_EcoRV_CAMKIIA_AscI | addgene full sequence | sequence record 254543 | Addgene NGS Result
CCCTTTCGTCTCGCGCGTTTCGGTGATGACGGTGAAAACCTCTGACACATGCAGCTCCCGGAGACGGTCA
CAGCTTGTCTGTAAGCGGATGCCGGGAGCAGACAAGCCCGTCAGGGCGCGTCAGCGGGTGTTGGCGGGTG
TCGGGGCTGGCTTAACTATGCGGCATCAGAGCAGATTGTACTGAGAGTGCACCATATGCGGTGTGAAATA
CCGCACAGATGCGTAAGGAGAAAATACCGCATCAGGCGCCATTCGCCATTCAGGCTGCGCAACTGTTGGG
AAGGGCGATCGGTGCGGGCCTCTTCGCTATTACGCCAGCTGGCGAAAGGGGGATGTGCTGCAAGGCGATT
AAGTTGGGTAACGCCAGGGTTTTCCCAGTCACGACGTTGTAAAACGACGGCCAGTGAATTGACGCGTATT
GGGATGATATCCATTATGGCCTTAGGTCACTTCATCTCCATGGGGTTCTTCTTCTGATTTTCTAGAAAAT
GAGATGGGGGTGCAGAGAGCTTCCTCAGTGACCTGCCCAGGGTCACATCAGAAATGTCAGAGCTAGAACT
TGAACTCAGATTACTAATCTTAAATTCCATGCCTTGGGGGCATGCAAGTACGATATACAGAAGGAGTGAA
CTCATTAGGGCAGATGACCAATGAGTTTAGGAAAGAAGAGTCCAGGGCAGGGTACATCTACACCACCCGC
CCAGCCCTGGGTGAGTCCAGCCACGTTCACCTCATTATAGTTGCCTCTCTCCAGTCCTACCTTGACGGGA
AGCACAAGCAGAAACTGGGACAGGAGCCCCAGGAGACCAAATCTTCATGGTCCCTCTGGGAGGATGGGTG
GGGAGAGCTGTGGCAGAGGCCTCAGGAGGGGCCCTGCTGCTCAGTGGTGACAGATAGGGGTGAGAAAGCA
GACAGAGTCATTCCGTCAGCATTCTGGGTCTGTTTGGTACTTCTTCTCACGCTAAGGTGGCGGTGTGATA
TGCACAATGGCTAAAAAGCAGGGAGAGCTGGAAAGAAACAAGGACAGAGACAGAGGCCAAGTCAACCAGA
CCAATTCCCAGAGGAAGCAAAGAAACCATTACAGAGACTACAAGGGGGAAGGGAAGGAGAGATGAATTAG
CTTCCCCTGTAAACCTTAGAACCCAGCTGTTGCCAGGGCAACGGGGCAATACCTGTCTCTTCAGAGGAGA
TGAAGTTGCCAGGGTAACTACATCCTGTCTTTCTCAAGGACCATCCCAGAATGTGGCACCCACTAGCCGT
TACCATAGCAACTGCCTCTTTGCCCCACTTAATCCCATCCCGTCTGTTAAAAGGGCCCTATAGTTGGAGG
TGGGGGAGGTAGGAAGAGCGATGATCACTTGTGGACTAAGTTTGTTCACATCCCCTTCTCCAACCCCCTC
AGTACATCACCCTGGGAGAACAAGGTCCACTTGCTTCTGGGCCCACACAGTCCTGCAGTATTGTGTATAT
AAGGCCAGGGCAACGGAGGAGCAGGTTTTGAAGTGAAAGGCAGGCAGGTGTTGGGGAGGCAGTTACCGGG
GCAACGGGAACAGGGCGTTTCGGAGGTGGTTGCCATGGGGACCTGGATGCTGACGAAGGCTCGCGAGGCT
GTGAGCAGCCACAGTGCCCTGCTCAGAAGCCCCAAGCTCGTCAATCAAGCTGGTTCTCCATTTGCACTCA
GGAGCACGGGCAGGCGAGTGGCCCCTAGTTCTGGGGGCAGCGGGGCGCGCCATCCCAATGGCGCGCCGAG
CTTGGCTCGAGCATGGTCATAGCTGTTTCCTGTGTGAAATTGTTATCCGCTCACAATTCCACACAACATA
CGAGCCGGAAGCATAAAGTGTAAAGCCTGGGGTGCCTAATGAGTGAGCTAACTCACATTAATTGCGTTGC
GCTCACTGCCCGCTTTCCAGTCGGGAAACCTGTCGTGCCAGCTGCATTAATGAATCGGCCAACGCGCGGG
GAGAGGCGGTTTGCGTATTGGGCGCTCTTCCGCTTCCTCGCTCACTGACTCGCTGCGCTCGGTCGTTCGG
CTGCGGCGAGCGGTATCAGCTCACTCAAAGGCGGTAATACGGTTATCCACAGAATCAGGGGATAACGCAG
GAAAGAACATGTGAGCAAAAGGCCAGCAAAAGGCCAGGAACCGTAAAAAGGCCGCGTTGCTGGCGTTTTT
CCATAGGCTCCGCCCCCCTGACGAGCATCACAAAAATCGACGCTCAAGTCAGAGGTGGCGAAACCCGACA
GGACTATAAAGATACCAGGCGTTTCCCCCTGGAAGCTCCCTCGTGCGCTCTCCTGTTCCGACCCTGCCGC
TTACCGGATACCTGTCCGCCTTTCTCCCTTCGGGAAGCGTGGCGCTTTCTCATAGCTCACGCTGTAGGTA
TCTCAGTTCGGTGTAGGTCGTTCGCTCCAAGCTGGGCTGTGTGCACGAACCCCCCGTTCAGCCCGACCGC
TGCGCCTTATCCGGTAACTATCGTCTTGAGTCCAACCCGGTAAGACACGACTTATCGCCACTGGCAGCAG
CCACTGGTAACAGGATTAGCAGAGCGAGGTATGTAGGCGGTGCTACAGAGTTCTTGAAGTGGTGGCCTAA
CTACGGCTACACTAGAAGAACAGTATTTGGTATCTGCGCTCTGCTGAAGCCAGTTACCTTCGGAAAAAGA
GTTGGTAGCTCTTGATCCGGCAAACAAACCACCGCTGGTAGCGGTGGTTTTTTTGTTTGCAAGCAGCAGA
TTACGCGCAGAAAAAAAGGATCTCAAGAAGATCCTTTGATCTTTTCTACGGGGTCTGACGCTCAGTGGAA
CGAAAACTCACGTTAAGGGATTTTGGTCATGAGATTATCAAAAAGGATCTTCACCTAGATCCTTTTAAAT
TAAAAATGAAGTTTTAAATCAATCTAAAGTATATATGAGTAAACTTGGTCTGACAGTTAGAAAAACTCAT
CGAGCATCAAATGAAACTGCAATTTATTCATATCAGGATTATCAATACCATATTTTTGAAAAAGCCGTTT
CTGTAATGAAGGAGAAAACTCACCGAGGCAGTTCCATAGGATGGCAAGATCCTGGTATCGGTCTGCGATT
CCGACTCGTCCAACATCAATACAACCTATTAATTTCCCCTCGTCAAAAATAAGGTTATCAAGTGAGAAAT
CACCATGAGTGACGACTGAATCCGGTGAGAATGGCAAAAGTTTATGCATTTCTTTCCAGACTTGTTCAAC
AGGCCAGCCATTACGCTCGTCATCAAAATCACTCGCATCAACCAAACCGTTATTCATTCGTGATTGCGCC
TGAGCGAGACGAAATACGCGATCGCTGTTAAAAGGACAATTACAAACAGGAATCGAATGCAACCGGCGCA
GGAACACTGCCAGCGCATCAACAATATTTTCACCTGAATCAGGATATTCTTCTAATACCTGGAATGCTGT
TTTCCCAGGGATCGCAGTGGTGAGTAACCATGCATCATCAGGAGTACGGATAAAATGCTTGATGGTCGGA
AGAGGCATAAATTCCGTCAGCCAGTTTAGTCTGACCATCTCATCTGTAACATCATTGGCAACGCTACCTT
TGCCATGTTTCAGAAACAACTCTGGCGCATCGGGCTTCCCATACAATCGATAGATTGTCGCACCTGATTG
CCCGACATTATCGCGAGCCCATTTATACCCATATAAATCAGCATCCATGTTGGAATTTAATCGCGGCCTA
GAGCAAGACGTTTCCCGTTGAATATGGCTCATACTCTTCCTTTTTCAATATTATTGAAGCATTTATCAGG
GTTATTGTCTCATGAGCGGATACATATTTGAATGTATTTAGAAAAATAAACAAATAGGGGTTCCGCGCAC
ATTTCCCCGAAAAGTGCCACCTGACGTCTAAGAAACCATTATTATCATGACATTAACCTATAAAAATAGG
CGTATCACGAGG
Features (pLannotate 1.2.2; 11 found; start..end, strand, type, name):
     10..45      +  CDS            rop (fragment): Rop protein, which maintains plasmids at low copy number; rop
    147..246     +  misc_feature   bom (fragment): basis of mobility region from pBR322
    252..409     -  CDS            lacZα (fragment): LacZα fragment of β-galactosidase; lacZ fragment
    432..1721    +  promoter       CaMKII promoter: promoter for the mouse calcium/calmodulin-dependent kinase II α subunit
   1790..1806    -  protein_bind   lac operator: The lac repressor binds to the lac operator to inhibit transcription in E. coli. This inhibition can be relieved by adding lactose or isopropyl-β-D-thiogalactopyranoside (IPTG). lac repressor encoded by lacI
   1814..1844    -  promoter       lac promoter: promoter for the E. coli lac operon
   1859..1880    -  protein_bind   CAP binding site: CAP binding activates transcription in the presence of cAMP. E. coli catabolite activator protein
   1893..1985    -  CDS            lacI (fragment): lac repressor; lacI; The lac repressor binds to the lac operator to inhibit transcription in E. coli. This inhibition can be relieved by adding lactose or isopropyl-β-D-thiogalactopyranoside (IPTG).
   2168..2756    -  rep_origin     ori: high-copy-number ColE1/pMB1/pBR322/pUC origin of replication
   2927..3742    -  CDS            KanR: aminoglycoside phosphotransferase; aph(3')-Ia; confers resistance to kanamycin in bacteria or G418 (Geneticin®) in eukaryotes
   3743..3847    -  promoter       AmpR promoter: bla
