[The description below was written by a language model from this plasmid's Addgene catalogue record and pLannotate feature annotations shown in this document.]
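Description:
S11_EcoRV_CAMKIIA_AscI is a small bacterial cloning plasmid (about 3.9 kb by the sequenced record) built on the commercial gene-synthesis backbone pUC57-Kan. It serves as a storage and donor vector for a CaMKII promoter fragment rather than as an expression construct in its own right, although the catalogue lists it as "Bacterial Expression". It is propagated in E. coli at high copy number from a ColE1/pUC-type origin. Selection is with kanamycin through an aph(3')-Ia aminoglycoside phosphotransferase gene, which the annotation places downstream of the bla (AmpR) promoter. The remaining backbone annotations are typical pUC remnants: short rop, bom and lacI fragments, and the lac promoter, operator and CAP site reading towards a lacZα fragment that the insert interrupts.

The payload is a roughly 1.3 kb element annotated as the promoter of the mouse calcium/calmodulin-dependent kinase II α subunit. This promoter is widely used to restrict transgene expression to excitatory forebrain neurons. The catalogue calls it the "CAMKII1 promoter" and lists its species as synthetic, consistent with a synthesised fragment. No coding sequence, reporter, polyadenylation signal or mammalian selection marker is annotated downstream, so the promoter drives nothing in this plasmid. The name suggests the fragment is flanked by EcoRV and AscI sites so it can be excised and transferred into a recipient vector, but the record gives the cloning sites as unknown.

The associated publication describes a multiplexed gRNA piggyBac transposon system for CRISPRi and CRISPRa in human pluripotent stem cells. This plasmid is therefore probably a modular promoter part for assembling such vectors, though the record does not state its exact role.
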