Addgene plasmid #128475: S11_EcoRV_CAMKIIA_AscI
Purpose: CAMKII1 promoter
Depositing lab: Lindy Barrett. Depositing organization: Broad Institute. Publication: A multiplexed gRNA piggyBac transposon system facilitates efficient induction of CRISPRi and CRISPRa in human pluripotent stem cells. Hazelbaker DZ, Beccard A, Angelini G, Mazzucato P, Messana A, Lam D, Eggan K, Barrett LE. Sci Rep. 2020 Jan 20;10(1):635. doi: 10.1038/s41598-020-57500-1. PubMed 31959800.
Backbone
  Vector backbone: pUC57 Kan
  Backbone manufacturer: Genewiz
  Backbone size w/o insert (bp): 2579
  Vector type: Bacterial Expression
Growth in bacteria
  Bacterial resistance: Kanamycin, 50 μg/mL
  Growth temperature: 37°C
  Growth strain: DH5alpha
  Copy number: High Copy
Gene/Insert
  Gene/Insert name: CAMKII1 promoter
  Species: Synthetic
  Cloning method: Restriction Enzyme; 5′ cloning site Unknown (unknown if destroyed)
Terms and licenses: Academic/Nonprofit Terms; Industry Terms: Not Available to Industry
How to cite: S11_EcoRV_CAMKIIA_AscI was a gift from Lindy Barrett (Addgene plasmid # 128475 ; http://n2t.net/addgene:128475 ; RRID:Addgene_128475)
