>Addgene plasmid #128475 | S11_EcoRV_CAMKIIA_AscI | depositor partial sequence | sequence record 246244 | partial sequence
GATATCCATTATGGCCTTAGGTCACTTCATCTCCATGGGGTTCTTCTTCTGATTTTCTAGAAAATGAGAT
GGGGGTGCAGAGAGCTTCCTCAGTGACCTGCCCAGGGTCACATCAGAAATGTCAGAGCTAGAACTTGAAC
TCAGATTACTAATCTTAAATTCCATGCCTTGGGGGCATGCAAGTACGATATACAGAAGGAGTGAACTCAT
TAGGGCAGATGACCAATGAGTTTAGGAAAGAAGAGTCCAGGGCAGGGTACATCTACACCACCCGCCCAGC
CCTGGGTGAGTCCAGCCACGTTCACCTCATTATAGTTGCCTCTCTCCAGTCCTACCTTGACGGGAAGCAC
AAGCAGAAACTGGGACAGGAGCCCCAGGAGACCAAATCTTCATGGTCCCTCTGGGAGGATGGGTGGGGAG
AGCTGTGGCAGAGGCCTCAGGAGGGGCCCTGCTGCTCAGTGGTGACAGATAGGGGTGAGAAAGCAGACAG
AGTCATTCCGTCAGCATTCTGGGTCTGTTTGGTACTTCTTCTCACGCTAAGGTGGCGGTGTGATATGCAC
AATGGCTAAAAAGCAGGGAGAGCTGGAAAGAAACAAGGACAGAGACAGAGGCCAAGTCAACCAGACCAAT
TCCCAGAGGAAGCAAAGAAACCATTACAGAGACTACAAGGGGGAAGGGAAGGAGAGATGAATTAGCTTCC
CCTGTAAACCTTAGAACCCAGCTGTTGCCAGGGCAACGGGGCAATACCTGTCTCTTCAGAGGAGATGAAG
TTGCCAGGGTAACTACATCCTGTCTTTCTCAAGGACCATCCCAGAATGTGGCACCCACTAGCCGTTACCA
TAGCAACTGCCTCTTTGCCCCACTTAATCCCATCCCGTCTGTTAAAAGGGCCCTATAGTTGGAGGTGGGG
GAGGTAGGAAGAGCGATGATCACTTGTGGACTAAGTTTGTTCACATCCCCTTCTCCAACCCCCTCAGTAC
ATCACCCTGGGAGAACAAGGTCCACTTGCTTCTGGGCCCACACAGTCCTGCAGTATTGTGTATATAAGGC
CAGGGCAACGGAGGAGCAGGTTTTGAAGTGAAAGGCAGGCAGGTGTTGGGGAGGCAGTTACCGGGGCAAC
GGGAACAGGGCGTTTCGGAGGTGGTTGCCATGGGGACCTGGATGCTGACGAAGGCTCGCGAGGCTGTGAG
CAGCCACAGTGCCCTGCTCAGAAGCCCCAAGCTCGTCAATCAAGCTGGTTCTCCATTTGCACTCAGGAGC
ACGGGCAGGCGAGTGGCCCCTAGTTCTGGGGGCAGCGGGGCGCGCC
